>Addgene plasmid #185349 | pGEX-6P-1-HRD1 aa 236-444 | addgene full sequence | sequence record 399899 | Addgene NGS Result
TGATGGCGTTGGAATTAGCTTATCGACTGCACGGTGCACCAATGCTTCTGGCGTCAGGCAGCCATCGGAA
GCTGTGGTATGGCTGTGCAGGTCGTAAATCACTGCATAATTCGTGTCGCTCAAGGCGCACTCCCGTTCTG
GATAATGTTTTTTGCGCCGACATCATAACGGTTCTGGCAAATATTCTGAAATGAGCTGTTGACAATTAAT
CATCGGCTCGTATAATGTGTGGAATTGTGAGCGGATAACAATTTCACACAGGAAACAGTATTCATGTCCC
CTATACTAGGTTATTGGAAAATTAAGGGCCTTGTGCAACCCACTCGACTTCTTTTGGAATATCTTGAAGA
AAAATATGAAGAGCATTTGTATGAGCGCGATGAAGGTGATAAATGGCGAAACAAAAAGTTTGAATTGGGT
TTGGAGTTTCCCAATCTTCCTTATTATATTGATGGTGATGTTAAATTAACACAGTCTATGGCCATCATAC
GTTATATAGCTGACAAGCACAACATGTTGGGTGGTTGTCCAAAAGAGCGTGCAGAGATTTCAATGCTTGA
AGGAGCGGTTTTGGATATTAGATACGGTGTTTCGAGAATTGCATATAGTAAAGACTTTGAAACTCTCAAA
GTTGATTTTCTTAGCAAGCTACCTGAAATGCTGAAAATGTTCGAAGATCGTTTATGTCATAAAACATATT
TAAATGGTGATCATGTAACCCATCCTGACTTCATGTTGTATGACGCTCTTGATGTTGTTTTATACATGGA
CCCAATGTGCCTGGATGCGTTCCCAAAATTAGTTTGTTTTAAAAAACGTATTGAAGCTATCCCACAAATT
GATAAGTACTTGAAATCCAGCAAGTATATAGCATGGCCTTTGCAGGGCTGGCAAGCCACGTTTGGTGGTG
GCGACCATCCTCCAAAATCGGATCTGGAAGTTCTGTTCCAGGGGCCCCTGGGATCCAAGGTGCACACCTT
CCCACTCTTTGCCATCCGGCCCATGTACCTGGCCATGAGACAGTTCAAGAAAGCTGTGACAGATGCCATC
ATGTCTCGCCGAGCCATCCGCAACATGAACACCCTGTATCCAGATGCCACCCCAGAGGAGCTCCAGGCAA
TGGACAATGTCTGCATCATCTGCCGAGAAGAGATGGTGACTGGTGCCAAGAGACTGCCCTGCAACCACAT
TTTCCATACCAGCTGCCTGCGCTCCTGGTTCCAGCGGCAGCAGACCTGCCCCACCTGCCGTATGGATGTC
CTTCGTGCATCGCTGCCAGCGCAGTCACCACCACCCCCGGAGCCTGCGGATCAGGGGCCACCCCCTGCCC
CCCACCCCCCACCACTCTTGCCTCAGCCCCCCAACTTCCCCCAGGGCCTCCTGCCTCCTTTTCCTCCAGG
CATGTTCCCACTGTGGCCCCCCATGGGCCCCTTTCCACCTGTCCCGCCTCCCCCCAGCTCAGGAGAGGCT
GTGGCTCCTCCATCCACCAGTGCAGCCCTTTCTCGGCCCAGTGGAGCAGCTACAACCACAGCTGCTGGCA
CCAGTGCTACTGCTGCTTCTGCCACAGCATCTGGCCCAGGCTCTGGCTCTTGAGAATTCCCGGGTCGACT
CGAGCGGCCGCATCGTGACTGACTGACGATCTGCCTCGCGCGTTTCGGTGATGACGGTGAAAACCTCTGA
CACATGCAGCTCCCGGAGACGGTCACAGCTTGTCTGTAAGCGGATGCCGGGAGCAGACAAGCCCGTCAGG
GCGCGTCAGCGGGTGTTGGCGGGTGTCGGGGCGCAGCCATGACCCAGTCACGTAGCGATAGCGGAGTGTA
TAATTCTTGAAGACGAAAGGGCCTCGTGATACGCCTATTTTTATAGGTTAATGTCATGATAATAATGGTT
TCTTAGACGTCAGGTGGCACTTTTCGGGGAAATGTGCGCGGAACCCCTATTTGTTTATTTTTCTAAATAC
ATTCAAATATGTATCCGCTCATGAGACAATAACCCTGATAAATGCTTCAATAATATTGAAAAAGGAAGAG
TATGAGTATTCAACATTTCCGTGTCGCCCTTATTCCCTTTTTTGCGGCATTTTGCCTTCCTGTTTTTGCT
CACCCAGAAACGCTGGTGAAAGTAAAAGATGCTGAAGATCAGTTGGGTGCACGAGTGGGTTACATCGAAC
TGGATCTCAACAGCGGTAAGATCCTTGAGAGTTTTCGCCCCGAAGAACGTTTTCCAATGATGAGCACTTT
TAAAGTTCTGCTATGTGGCGCGGTATTATCCCGTGTTGACGCCGGGCAAGAGCAACTCGGTCGCCGCATA
CACTATTCTCAGAATGACTTGGTTGAGTACTCACCAGTCACAGAAAAGCATCTTACGGATGGCATGACAG
TAAGAGAATTATGCAGTGCTGCCATAACCATGAGTGATAACACTGCGGCCAACTTACTTCTGACAACGAT
CGGAGGACCGAAGGAGCTAACCGCTTTTTTGCACAACATGGGGGATCATGTAACTCGCCTTGATCGTTGG
GAACCGGAGCTGAATGAAGCCATACCAAACGACGAGCGTGACACCACGATGCCTGCAGCAATGGCAACAA
CGTTGCGCAAACTATTAACTGGCGAACTACTTACTCTAGCTTCCCGGCAACAATTAATAGACTGGATGGA
GGCGGATAAAGTTGCAGGACCACTTCTGCGCTCGGCCCTTCCGGCTGGCTGGTTTATTGCTGATAAATCT
GGAGCCGGTGAGCGTGGGTCTCGCGGTATCATTGCAGCACTGGGGCCAGATGGTAAGCCCTCCCGTATCG
TAGTTATCTACACGACGGGGAGTCAGGCAACTATGGATGAACGAAATAGACAGATCGCTGAGATAGGTGC
CTCACTGATTAAGCATTGGTAACTGTCAGACCAAGTTTACTCATATATACTTTAGATTGATTTAAAACTT
CATTTTTAATTTAAAAGGATCTAGGTGAAGATCCTTTTTGATAATCTCATGACCAAAATCCCTTAACGTG
AGTTTTCGTTCCACTGAGCGTCAGACCCCGTAGAAAAGATCAAAGGATCTTCTTGAGATCCTTTTTTTCT
GCGCGTAATCTGCTGCTTGCAAACAAAAAAACCACCGCTACCAGCGGTGGTTTGTTTGCCGGATCAAGAG
CTACCAACTCTTTTTCCGAAGGTAACTGGCTTCAGCAGAGCGCAGATACCAAATACTGTCCTTCTAGTGT
AGCCGTAGTTAGGCCACCACTTCAAGAACTCTGTAGCACCGCCTACATACCTCGCTCTGCTAATCCTGTT
ACCAGTGGCTGCTGCCAGTGGCGATAAGTCGTGTCTTACCGGGTTGGACTCAAGACGATAGTTACCGGAT
AAGGCGCAGCGGTCGGGCTGAACGGGGGGTTCGTGCACACAGCCCAGCTTGGAGCGAACGACCTACACCG
AACTGAGATACCTACAGCGTGAGCTATGAGAAAGCGCCACGCTTCCCGAAGGGAGAAAGGCGGACAGGTA
TCCGGTAAGCGGCAGGGTCGGAACAGGAGAGCGCACGAGGGAGCTTCCAGGGGGAAACGCCTGGTATCTT
TATAGTCCTGTCGGGTTTCGCCACCTCTGACTTGAGCGTCGATTTTTGTGATGCTCGTCAGGGGGGCGGA
GCCTATGGAAAAACGCCAGCAACGCGGCCTTTTTACGGTTCCTGGCCTTTTGCTGGCCTTTTGCTCACAT
GTTCTTTCCTGCGTTATCCCCTGATTCTGTGGATAACCGTATTACCGCCTTTGAGTGAGCTGATACCGCT
CGCCGCAGCCGAACGACCGAGCGCAGCGAGTCAGTGAGCGAGGAAGCGGAAGAGCGCCTGATGCGGTATT
TTCTCCTTACGCATCTGTGCGGTATTTCACACCGCATAAATTCCGACACCATCGAATGGCGCAAAACCTT
TCGCGGTATGGCATGATAGCGCCCGGAAGAGAGTCAATTCAGGGTGGTGAATGTGAAACCAGTAACGTTA
TACGATGTCGCAGAGTATGCCGGTGTCTCTTATCAGACCGTTTCCCGCGTGGTGAACCAGGCCAGCCACG
TTTCTGCGAAAACGCGGGAAAAAGTGGAAGCGGCGATGGCGGAGCTGAATTACATTCCCAACCGCGTGGC
ACAACAACTGGCGGGCAAACAGTCGTTGCTGATTGGCGTTGCCACCTCCAGTCTGGCCCTGCACGCGCCG
TCGCAAATTGTCGCGGCGATTAAATCTCGCGCCGATCAACTGGGTGCCAGCGTGGTGGTGTCGATGGTAG
AACGAAGCGGCGTCGAAGCCTGTAAAGCGGCGGTGCACAATCTTCTCGCGCAACGCGTCAGTGGGCTGAT
CATTAACTATCCGCTGGATGACCAGGATGCCATTGCTGTGGAAGCTGCCTGCACTAATGTTCCGGCGTTA
TTTCTTGATGTCTCTGACCAGACACCCATCAACAGTATTATTTTCTCCCATGAAGACGGTACGCGACTGG
GCGTGGAGCATCTGGTCGCATTGGGTCACCAGCAAATCGCGCTGTTAGCGGGCCCATTAAGTTCTGTCTC
GGCGCGTCTGCGTCTGGCTGGCTGGCATAAATATCTCACTCGCAATCAAATTCAGCCGATAGCGGAACGG
GAAGGCGACTGGAGTGCCATGTCCGGTTTTCAACAAACCATGCAAATGCTGAATGAGGGCATCGTTCCCA
CTGCGATGCTGGTTGCCAACGATCAGATGGCGCTGGGCGCAATGCGCGCCATTACCGAGTCCGGGCTGCG
CGTTGGTGCGGATATCTCGGTAGTGGGATACGACGATACCGAAGACAGCTCATGTTATATCCCGCCGTTA
ACCACCATCAAACAGGATTTTCGCCTGCTGGGGCAAACCAGCGTGGACCGCTTGCTGCAACTCTCTCAGG
GCCAGGCGGTGAAGGGCAATCAGCTGTTGCCCGTCTCACTGGTGAAAAGAAAAACCACGCTAGCGCCCAA
TACGCAAACCGCCTCTCCCCGCGCGTTGGCCGATTCATTAATGCAGCTGGCACGACAGGTTTCCCGACTG
GAAAGCGGGCAGTGAGCGCAACGCAATTAATGTAAGTTAGCTCACTCATTAGGCACCCCAGGCTTTACAC
TTTATGCTTCCGGCTCGTATGTTGTGTGGAATTGTGAGCGGATAACAATTTCACACAGGAAACAGCTATG
ACCATGATTACGGATTCACTGGCCGTCGTTTTACAACGTCGTGACTGGGAAAACCCTGGCGTTACCCAAC
TTAATCGCCTTGCAGCACATCCCCCTTTCGCCAGCTGGCGTAATAGCGAAGAGGCCCGCACCGATCGCCC
TTCCCAACAGTTGCGCAGCCTGAATGGCGAATGGCGCTTTGCCTGGTTTCCGGCACCAGAAGCGGTGCCG
GAAAGCTGGCTGGAGTGCGATCTTCCTGAGGCCGATACTGTCGTCGTCCCCTCAAACTGGCAGATGCACG
GTTACGATGCGCCCATCTACACCAACGTGACCTATCCCATTACGGTCAATCCGCCGTTTGTTCCCACGGA
GAATCCGACGGGTTGTTACTCGCTCACATTTAATGTTGATGAAAGCTGGCTACAGGAAGGCCAGACGCGA
ATTATTTT
Features (pLannotate 1.2.2; 17 found; start..end, strand, type, name):
      7..123     -  CDS            yciV (fragment): RNAAM_ECOLI - Also known as trpH From Escherichia coli (strain K12).
    199..227     +  promoter       tac promoter: strong E. coli promoter; hybrid between the trp and lac UV5 promoters
    235..251     +  protein_bind   lac operator: The lac repressor binds to the lac operator to inhibit transcription in E. coli. This inhibition can be relieved by adding lactose or isopropyl-β-D-thiogalactopyranoside (IPTG). lac repressor encoded by lacI
    274..927     +  CDS            GST26_SCHJA: Experimental evidence at protein level: Swiss-Prot protein existence level 1. GST isoenzymes appear to play a central role in the parasite detoxification system. Other functions are also suspected including a role in increasing the solubility of haematin in the parasite gut. From Schistosoma japonicum (Blood fluke).
    967..1584    +  CDS            Syvn1 (fragment): SYVN1_MOUSE - Also known as Hrd1, Kiaa1810. Experimental evidence at protein level: Swiss-Prot protein existence level 1. E3 ubiquitin-protein ligase which accepts ubiquitin specifically from endoplasmic reticulum-associated UBC7 E2 ligase and transfers it to substrates, promoting their degradation (PubMed:12975321, PubMed:15611074). Component of the endoplasmic reticulum quality control (ERQC) system also called ER-associated degradation (ERAD) involved in ubiquitin-dependent degradation of misfolded endoplasmic reticulum proteins (PubMed:12975321, PubMed:15611074). Also promotes the degradat
   1641..1680    +  CDS            rop (fragment): Rop protein, which maintains plasmids at low copy number; rop
   1782..1822    +  misc_feature   bom (fragment): basis of mobility region from pBR322
   1927..2031    +  promoter       AmpR promoter: bla
   2032..2892    +  CDS            AmpR: β-lactamase; bla; confers resistance to ampicillin, carbenicillin, and related antibiotics
   3063..3651    +  rep_origin     ori: high-copy-number ColE1/pMB1/pBR322/pUC origin of replication
   3837..3888    -  misc_feature   bom (fragment): basis of mobility region from pBR322
   3895..3972    +  promoter       lacI promoter: lacI
   3973..5055    +  CDS            lacI: lac repressor; lacI; The lac repressor binds to the lac operator to inhibit transcription in E. coli. This inhibition can be relieved by adding lactose or isopropyl-β-D-thiogalactopyranoside (IPTG).
   5068..5089    +  protein_bind   CAP binding site: CAP binding activates transcription in the presence of cAMP. E. coli catabolite activator protein
   5104..5134    +  promoter       lac promoter: promoter for the E. coli lac operon
   5142..5158    +  protein_bind   lac operator: The lac repressor binds to the lac operator to inhibit transcription in E. coli. This inhibition can be relieved by adding lactose or isopropyl-β-D-thiogalactopyranoside (IPTG). lac repressor encoded by lacI
   5178..5351    +  CDS            lacZα: LacZα fragment of β-galactosidase; lacZ fragment
