[The description below was written by a language model from this plasmid's Addgene catalogue record and pLannotate feature annotations shown in this document.]
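Description:
pGEX-6P-1-HRD1 aa 236-444 is a bacterial expression plasmid of about 5.6 kb, built on the pGEX-6P-1 backbone, for producing a GST-tagged fragment of the human E3 ubiquitin ligase HRD1 (SYVN1) in E. coli. It replicates from a high-copy ColE1/pMB1-type origin and is selected with ampicillin through the β-lactamase (AmpR) gene and its own promoter. The annotation also picks up backbone remnants typical of this vector family: short rop and bom fragments, a small yciV fragment, and a lac promoter/operator with lacZα downstream of lacI.

Expression is driven by the strong hybrid tac promoter, which is followed by a lac operator. The plasmid carries its own lacI gene, so transcription is held off by the lac repressor until it is relieved with IPTG. The open reading frame begins with Schistosoma japonicum glutathione S-transferase, contributed by the backbone as an N-terminal tag. It continues into the HRD1 insert, which was cloned between BamHI and EcoRI and is limited to residues 236-444, the portion containing the RING domain. The automated annotation labels this segment as a fragment of mouse Syvn1, which most likely reflects a closest-match call on a conserved sequence, since the catalogue entry gives the species as human. pGEX-6P vectors normally place a PreScission protease site between GST and the insert, but the feature table does not annotate one.

The GST moiety allows purification on glutathione resin. According to the record, the resulting RING-containing fusion protein is intended for ubiquitination assays, and the associated work concerns ER-associated degradation and the E2 enzyme UBE2G2.
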