Addgene plasmid #185349: pGEX-6P-1-HRD1 aa 236-444
Purpose: RING domain-containing GST fusion protein for ubiquitination assays.
Depositing lab: Allan Weissman. Depositing organization: National Cancer Institute (NCI). Publication: A structurally conserved site in AUP1 binds the E2 enzyme UBE2G2 and is essential for ER-associated degradation. Smith CE, Tsai YC, Liang YH, Khago D, Mariano J, Li J, Tarasov SG, Gergel E, Tsai B, Villaneuva M, Clapp ME, Magidson V, Chari R, Byrd RA, Ji X, Weissman AM. PLoS Biol. 2021 Dec 8;19(12):e3001474. doi: 10.1371/journal.pbio.3001474. eCollection 2021 Dec. PubMed 34879065.
Backbone
  Vector backbone: pGEX-6P-1
  Vector type: Bacterial Expression
Growth in bacteria
  Bacterial resistance: Ampicillin, 100 μg/mL
  Growth temperature: 37°C
  Growth strain: DH5alpha
  Copy number: High Copy
Gene/Insert
  Gene/Insert name: HRD1/SYVN
  Species: H. sapiens (human)
  Mutation: aa 236-444 only
  Entrez Gene: SYVN1 (a.k.a. DER3, HRD1)
  Tag / fusion protein: GST (N terminal on backbone)
  Cloning method: Restriction Enzyme; 5′ cloning site BamHI (unknown if destroyed); 3′ cloning site EcoRI (unknown if destroyed)
Terms and licenses: Academic/Nonprofit Terms; Industry Terms: Not Available to Industry
How to cite: pGEX-6P-1-HRD1 aa 236-444 was a gift from Allan Weissman (Addgene plasmid # 185349 ; http://n2t.net/addgene:185349 ; RRID:Addgene_185349)
